>Addgene plasmid #125713 | pAAV-hSyn1-SIO-eOPN3-mScarlet-WPRE | addgene full sequence | sequence record 247207 | Addgene NGS Result
CCTGCAGGCAGCTGCGCGCTCGCTCGCTCACTGAGGCCGCCCGGGCGTCGGGCGACCTTTGGTCGCCCGG
CCTCAGTGAGCGAGCGAGCGCGCAGAGAGGGAGTGGCCAACTCCATCACTAGGGGTTCCTGCGGCCGCAC
GCGTGTGTCTAGACTGCAGAGGGCCCTGCGTATGAGTGCAAGTGGGTTTTAGGACCAGGATGAGGCGGGG
TGGGGGTGCCTACCTGACGACCGACCCCGACCCACTGGACAAGCACCCAACCCCCATTCCCCAAATTGCG
CATCCCCTATCAGAGAGGGGGAGGGGAAACAGGATGCGGCGAGGCGCGTGCGCACTGCCAGCTTCAGCAC
CGCGGACAGTGCCTTCGCCCCCGCCTGGCGGCGCGCGCCACCGCCGCCTCAGCACTGAAGGCGCGCTGAC
GTCACTCGCCGGTCCCCCGCAAACTCCCCTTCCCGGCCACCTTGGTCGCGTCCGCGCCGCCGCCGGCCCA
GCCGGACCGCACCACGCGAGGCGCGAGATAGGGGGGCACGGGCGCGACCATCTGCGCTGCGGCGCCGGCG
ACTCAGCGCTGCCTCAGTCTGCGGTGGGCAGCGGAGGAGTCGTGTCGTGCCTGAGAGCGCAGTCGAGAAG
GTACCTACCGTTCGTATAGCATACATTATACGAAGTTATGAATTCTAGTTACACCTCGTTCTCGTAGCAG
AACTTGTACAGCTCGTCCATGCCGCCGGTGGAGTGGCGGCCCTCGGAGCGTTCGTACTGTTCCACCACGG
TGTAGTCCTCGTTGTGGGAGGTGATGTCCAACTTGCGGTCGACGTTGTAGGCGCCGGGCATCTGCACGGG
CTTCTTGGCCTTGTAGGTGGTCTTGAAGTCCGCCAGGTAGCGTCCGCCGTCCTTCAGGCGCAGGGCCATC
TTAATGTCGCCCTTCAGCACGCCGTCCTCGGGGTACAACCGCTCGGTGGACGCTTCCCAGCCCATTGTCT
TCTTCTGCATTACGGGGCCGTCAGGAGGGAAGTTGGTGCCGCGGAGCTTCACCTTGTAGATCAGGGTGCC
GTCCTCCAGGGAGGTGTCCTGGGTCACGGTCACGGCGCCGCCGTCCTCGAAGTTCATCACGCGCTCCCAC
TTGAAGCCCTCGGGGAAGGACTGCTTATAGTAGTCGGGGATGTCGGCGGGGTGCTTGGTGAAGGCCCTGG
AGCCGTACATGAACTGAGGGGACAGGATGTCCCAGGAGAAGGGCAGGGGGCCACCCTTGGTCACCTTCAG
CTTGGCGGTCTGGGTGCCCTCGTAGGGGCGGCCCTCGCCCTCGCCCTCGATCTCGAACTCGTGGCCGTTC
ATGGAGCCCTCCATGTGCACCTTGAACCGCATGAACTCCTTGATCACTGCCTCGCCCTTGCTCACCATCA
CCACGTTGATGTCGATCTGGTCCAGGGGGATGTACTCGCCCTCGCTGGTGATCCTGCTCTTACCGGTTGG
ATCTCGGGCTCGCGGAGCAGGAGCCACCTGGCTGGTCTCGGTCACCATGTCCCTGCTGCTCTTGGTCAGC
TCCCTCTGCATGGTGGTGGTGTTCTGGTCGGCGGTGGGCACGCCGCCCTTGTTCCTCACCCTGGTGAAGG
CGGCCCTGAACTGGGTGTTCATGCCCACGTAGATGATGGGGTTGTAGCAGATGCTGCTCTTGGCGATCAG
AGCAGGCAGCACAGCCAGTCCAGGGCCGATCAGCTCGGGGGGGCCGAACTGCTCGATCAGGGCGAAGATG
GCGTAGGGGGTCCAGGCCACCATGAAGGCCACGATCATCACGGCCACCATGCTGGTCACCCTCTGCTCGG
CCCTGTTGATCCTGCCCACCCTGGCGCTGTTCCTCCTCATGTACACGATGATGTTGGTGTAGCTGTACAC
GATCACGATCAGGGGCACCACCAGGCCGAACACGAACAGGAAGATGATGTAGGTGGTGGCGTTCTTGGTC
TGGCTCTCCCAGTTCACGCTGCAGCTGATGTTGGCGGCCTCCTGCACGTAGGCGCCCCAGCCGAACAGGG
GGGGGCTGGTCAGGGCGAAGCTGTAGCCCCAGATGAAGAAGATGGCCAGGAAGGCGCCCTTCCTGCTCAG
GTTCCTGCTGCTGAAGGGCCTGCTGATCAGGCAGTACCTCTCGTAGCTCAGCACGGTCAGGGTGGTGATG
CTGGTGATGCCCAGCAGGCTCATGAAGAAGCCGTAGGCCACGCACAGGGTCCTGCCGAAGATCCACCTGT
GGCTGATGGCGCTGGTCAGGGTCAGGGGGTTGCCGATGATGCTCACGCTGAAGTCGCTGCACACCAGGTT
GAACAGGATGATGTTCATGGGGGTCCACAGCTGCATGTCCTTGCTCATCAGGGCGATCACGAACAGGTTC
AGGAAGAAGCCGAAGAAGCCGATGAAGAACAGGGTGATGGCGGCGGCGTTGTAGGCCCAGGGGGCCATCA
GGTCCTCGTAGTCGGCCACGCTGCTGGCCACGTCGTTGGGGGCGTCGTACATGGTGGCGGATCCTACCGT
TCGTATAATGTATGCTATACGAAGTTATAAGCTTATCGATAATCAACCTCTGGATTACAAAATTTGTGAA
AGATTGACTGGTATTCTTAACTATGTTGCTCCTTTTACGCTATGTGGATACGCTGCTTTAATGCCTTTGT
ATCATGCTATTGCTTCCCGTATGGCTTTCATTTTCTCCTCCTTGTATAAATCCTGGTTGCTGTCTCTTTA
TGAGGAGTTGTGGCCCGTTGTCAGGCAACGTGGCGTGGTGTGCACTGTGTTTGCTGACGCAACCCCCACT
GGTTGGGGCATTGCCACCACCTGTCAGCTCCTTTCCGGGACTTTCGCTTTCCCCCTCCCTATTGCCACGG
CGGAACTCATCGCCGCCTGCCTTGCCCGCTGCTGGACAGGGGCTCGGCTGTTGGGCACTGACAATTCCGT
GGTGTTGTCGGGGAAATCATCGTCCTTTCCTTGGCTGCTCGCCTATGTTGCCACCTGGATTCTGCGCGGG
ACGTCCTTCTGCTACGTCCCTTCGGCCCTCAATCCAGCGGACCTTCCTTCCCGCGGCCTGCTGCCGGCTC
TGCGGCCTCTTCCGCGTCTTCGCCTTCGCCCTCAGACGAGTCGGATCTCCCTTTGGGCCGCCTCCCCGCA
TCGATACCGAGCGCTGCTCGAGAGATCTACGGGTGGCATCCCTGTGACCCCTCCCCAGTGCCTCTCCTGG
CCCTGGAAGTTGCCACTCCAGTGCCCACCAGCCTTGTCCTAATAAAATTAAGTTGCATCATTTTGTCTGA
CTAGGTGTCCTTCTATAATATTATGGGGTGGAGGGGGGTGGTATGGAGCAAGGGGCAAGTTGGGAAGACA
ACCTGTAGGGCCTGCGGGGTCTATTGGGAACCAAGCTGGAGTGCAGTGGCACAATCTTGGCTCACTGCAA
TCTCCGCCTCCTGGGTTCAAGCGATTCTCCTGCCTCAGCCTCCCGAGTTGTTGGGATTCCAGGCATGCAT
GACCAGGCTCAGCTAATTTTTGTTTTTTTGGTAGAGACGGGGTTTCACCATATTGGCCAGGCTGGTCTCC
AACTCCTAATCTCAGGTGATCTACCCACCTTGGCCTCCCAAATTGCTGGGATTACAGGCGTGAACCACTG
CTCCCTTCCCTGTCCTTCTGATTTTGTAGGTAACCACGTGCGGACCGAGCGGCCGCAGGAACCCCTAGTG
ATGGAGTTGGCCACTCCCTCTCTGCGCGCTCGCTCGCTCACTGAGGCCGGGCGACCAAAGGTCGCCCGAC
GCCCGGGCTTTGCCCGGGCGGCCTCAGTGAGCGAGCGAGCGCGCAGCTGCCTGCAGGGGCGCCTGATGCG
GTATTTTCTCCTTACGCATCTGTGCGGTATTTCACACCGCATA
[95 nt withheld, positions 3894-3988]
T
[46 nt withheld, positions 3990-4035]
C
[141 nt withheld, positions 4037-4177]
CCTTTGACGTTGGAGTCCACGTTCTTT
[37 nt withheld, positions 4205-4241]
ACTCTATCTCGGGCTATTCTTTTGATTTATAAGGGATTTTGCCGATTTCGGTCTATTGGTTAAAAAATGA
GCTGATTTAACAAAAATTTAACGCGAATTTTAACAAAATATTAACGTTTACAATTTTATGGTGCACTCTC
AGTACAATCTGCTCTGATGCCGCATAGTTAAGCCAGCCCCGACACCCGCCAACACCCGCTGACGCGCCCT
GACGGGCTTGTCTGCTCCCGGCATCCGCTTACAGACAAGCTGTGACCGTCTCCGGGAGCTGCATGTGTCA
GAGGTTTTCACCGTCATCACCGAAACGCGCGAGACGAAAGGGCCTCGTGATACGCCTATTTTTATAGGTT
AATGTCATGATAATAATGGTTTCTTAGACGTCAGGTGGCACTTTTCGGGGAAATGTGCGCGGAACCCCTA
TTTGTTTATTTTTCTAAATACATTCAAATATGTATCCGCTCATGAGACAATAACCCTGATAAATGCTTCA
ATAATATTGAAAAAGGAAGAGTATGAGTATTCAACATTTCCGTGTCGCCCTTATTCCCTTTTTTGCGGCA
TTTTGCCTTCCTGTTTTTGCTCACCCAGAAACGCTGGTGAAAGTAAAAGATGCTGAAGATCAGTTGGGTG
CACGAGTGGGTTACATCGAACTGGATCTCAACAGCGGTAAGATCCTTGAGAGTTTTCGCCCCGAAGAACG
TTTTCCAATGATGAGCACTTTTAAAGTTCTGCTATGTGGCGCGGTATTATCCCGTATTGACGCCGGGCAA
GAGCAACTCGGTCGCCGCATACACTATTCTCAGAATGACTTGGTTGAGTACTCACCAGTCACAGAAAAGC
ATCTTACGGATGGCATGACAGTAAGAGAATTATGCAGTGCTGCCATAACCATGAGTGATAACACTGCGGC
CAACTTACTTCTGACAACGATCGGAGGACCGAAGGAGCTAACCGCTTTTTTGCACAACATGGGGGATCAT
GTAACTCGCCTTGATCGTTGGGAACCGGAGCTGAATGAAGCCATACCAAACGACGAGCGTGACACCACGA
TGCCTGTAGCAATGGCAACAACGTTGCGCAAACTATTAACTGGCGAACTACTTACTCTAGCTTCCCGGCA
ACAATTAATAGACTGGATGGAGGCGGATAAAGTTGCAGGACCACTTCTGCGCTCGGCCCTTCCGGCTGGC
TGGTTTATTGCTGATAAATCTGGAGCCGGTGAGCGTGGGTCTCGCGGTATCATTGCAGCACTGGGGCCAG
ATGGTAAGCCCTCCCGTATCGTAGTTATCTACACGACGGGGAGTCAGGCAACTATGGATGAACGAAATAG
ACAGATCGCTGAGATAGGTGCCTCACTGATTAAGCATTGGTAACTGTCAGACCAAGTTTACTCATATATA
CTTTAGATTGATTTAAAACTTCATTTTTAATTTAAAAGGATCTAGGTGAAGATCCTTTTTGATAATCTCA
TGACCAAAATCCCTTAACGTGAGTTTTCGTTCCACTGAGCGTCAGACCCCGTAGAAAAGATCAAAGGATC
TTCTTGAGATCCTTTTTTTCTGCGCGTAATCTGCTGCTTGCAAACAAAAAAACCACCGCTACCAGCGGTG
GTTTGTTTGCCGGATCAAGAGCTACCAACTCTTTTTCCGAAGGTAACTGGCTTCAGCAGAGCGCAGATAC
CAAATACTGTTCTTCTAGTGTAGCCGTAGTTAGGCCACCACTTCAAGAACTCTGTAGCACCGCCTACATA
CCTCGCTCTGCTAATCCTGTTACCAGTGGCTGCTGCCAGTGGCGATAAGTCGTGTCTTACCGGGTTGGAC
TCAAGACGATAGTTACCGGATAAGGCGCAGCGGTCGGGCTGAACGGGGGGTTCGTGCACACAGCCCAGCT
TGGAGCGAACGACCTACACCGAACTGAGATACCTACAGCGTGAGCTATGAGAAAGCGCCACGCTTCCCGA
AGGGAGAAAGGCGGACAGGTATCCGGTAAGCGGCAGGGTCGGAACAGGAGAGCGCACGAGGGAGCTTCCA
GGGGGAAACGCCTGGTATCTTTATAGTCCTGTCGGGTTTCGCCACCTCTGACTTGAGCGTCGATTTTTGT
GATGCTCGTCAGGGGGGCGGAGCCTATGGAAAAACGCCAGCAACGCGGCCTTTTTACGGTTCCTGGCCTT
TTGCTGGCCTTTTGCTCACATGT
Features (pLannotate 1.2.2; 17 found; start..end, strand, type, name):
     12..39      +  repeat_region  AAV2 ITR (fragment): inverted terminal repeat of adeno-associated virus serotype 2 inverted
     68..95      +  repeat_region  AAV2 ITR (fragment): inverted terminal repeat of adeno-associated virus serotype 2 inverted
    175..622     +  promoter       hSyn promoter: human synapsin I promoter; confers neuron-specific expression (Kügler et al., 2003)
    636..669     +  protein_bind   lox71: Left element (LE) mutant of loxP (Araki et al., 2010). Cre-mediated recombination occurs in the 8-bp core sequence (GCATACAT). Cre recombinase
    703..1398    -  CDS            mScarlet: mScarlet is a basic (constitutively fluorescent) red fluorescent protein published in 2016, derived from synthetic construct. It has moderate acid sensitivity.
   1402..1461    -  CDS            KCNJ2 (fragment): KCNJ2_HUMAN - Also known as IRK1. Experimental evidence at protein level: Swiss-Prot protein existence level 1. Probably participates in establishing action potential waveform and excitability of neuronal and muscle tissues. Inward rectifier potassium channels are characterized by a greater tendency to allow potassium to flow into the cell rather than out of it. Their voltage dependence is regulated by the concentration of extracellular potassium; as external potassium is raised, the voltage range of the channel opening shifts to more positive voltages. The inward rectification is mainly due t
   2515..2548    -  protein_bind   lox66: Right element (RE) mutant of loxP (Araki et al., 2010). Cre-mediated recombination occurs in the 8-bp core sequence (GCATACAT). Cre recombinase
   2561..3149    +  misc_feature   WPRE: woodchuck hepatitis virus posttranscriptional regulatory element
   3181..3657    +  polyA_signal   hGH poly(A) signal: human growth hormone polyadenylation signal
   3697..3837    +  repeat_region  AAV2 ITR: inverted terminal repeat of adeno-associated virus serotype 2 inverted
   3842..3893    -  misc_feature   bom (fragment): basis of mobility region from pBR322
   3912..4367    +  rep_origin     f1 ori (sequence partly withheld): f1 bacteriophage origin of replication; arrow indicates direction of (+) strand synthesis
   4368..4417    -  misc_feature   bom (fragment): basis of mobility region from pBR322
   4519..4554    -  CDS            rop (fragment): Rop protein, which maintains plasmids at low copy number; rop
   4649..4753    +  promoter       AmpR promoter: bla
   4754..5614    +  CDS            AmpR: β-lactamase; bla; confers resistance to ampicillin, carbenicillin, and related antibiotics
   5785..6373    +  rep_origin     ori: high-copy-number ColE1/pMB1/pBR322/pUC origin of replication
