[The description below was written by a language model from this plasmid's Addgene catalogue record and pLannotate feature annotations shown in this document.]
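Description:
pAAV-hSyn1-SIO-eOPN3-mScarlet-WPRE is an AAV2-ITR transfer plasmid, about 6.4 kb, for Cre-dependent, neuron-specific expression of an inhibitory optogenetic tool in mammalian cells. It is propagated in E. coli through a high-copy ColE1/pUC-type origin with ampicillin selection (AmpR under its own promoter), and the backbone also carries an f1 origin. The annotation finds a full-length ITR downstream of the cassette but only short ITR fragments at the upstream end. This may reflect the difficulty of sequencing or annotating these repeats; the recorded use of a recombination-deficient strain fits with ITR instability.

Between the ITRs, the human synapsin I promoter sits upstream of a cassette on the reverse strand flanked by a single pair of mutant lox sites, lox71 and lox66, in opposing orientation. This is the single-floxed inverted ORF (SIO) design. Without Cre the coding sequence is antisense to the promoter and is not expressed. Cre inverts the segment into the sense orientation, and because recombination between the left- and right-element mutants yields one doubly mutated site with poor Cre affinity, the inversion is largely locked in place.

The payload is eOPN3, the Anopheles stephensi OPN3 rhodopsin optimized for mammalian neurons, with residues 331–429 deleted and mScarlet and Rho1D4 tags at its C terminus. The opsin itself is not called in the feature table but corresponds to the unannotated stretch between a short KCNJ2 (Kir2.1) fragment and lox66; that fragment, between opsin and mScarlet, is probably a trafficking motif. A WPRE and hGH polyadenylation signal follow. The vector is packaged into AAV to silence neurotransmitter release with light in Cre-defined neurons.
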