Addgene plasmid #125713: pAAV-hSyn1-SIO-eOPN3-mScarlet-WPRE
Purpose: Cre-dependent vector expressing an optimized mosquito OPN3 rhodopsin in-frame with mScarlet
Depositing lab: Ofer Yizhar. Publication: Efficient optogenetic silencing of neurotransmitter release with a mosquito rhodopsin. Mahn M, Saraf-Sinik I, Patil P, Pulin M, Bitton E, Karalis N, Bruentgens F, Palgi S, Gat A, Dine J, Wietek J, Davidi I, Levy R, Litvin A, Zhou F, Sauter K, Soba P, Schmitz D, Luthi A, Rost BR, Wiegert JS, Yizhar O. Neuron. 2021 May 10. pii: S0896-6273(21)00161-6. doi: 10.1016/j.neuron.2021.03.013. PubMed 33979634.
Backbone
  Vector backbone: pAAV
  Backbone manufacturer: Invitrogen
  Backbone size w/o insert (bp): 4645
  Total vector size (bp): 6445
  Modifications to backbone: directional Cre-Lox sites
  Vector type: Mammalian Expression, AAV, Cre/Lox
Growth in bacteria
  Bacterial resistance: Ampicillin, 100 μg/mL
  Growth temperature: 30°C
  Growth strain: NEB Stable
  Copy number: High Copy
Gene/Insert
  Gene/Insert name: eOPN3 (alt name: Mosquito OPN3, optimized for mammalian neuron expression)
  Species: Anopheles stephensi (Asian malaria mosquito)
  Insert size (bp): 1821
  Mutation: deleted amino acids 331-429
  GenBank ID: AB753162.1
  Promoter: hSyn1
  Tag / fusion protein: mScarlet (C terminal on insert); Rho1D4 (C terminal on insert)
  Cloning method: Restriction Enzyme; 5′ cloning site EcoRI (not destroyed); 3′ cloning site BamHI (not destroyed)
  Sequencing primers: 5′ hSyn1_fw (CAGCGCTGCCTCAGTCTGC); 3′ WPRE_rev (CACATAGCGTAAAAGGAGCAAC)
Terms and licenses: Academic/Nonprofit Terms; Industry Terms: Not Available to Industry
Depositor comments: Please visit https://www.biorxiv.org/content/10.1101/2021.02.18.431673v1 for the bioRxiv preprint.
How to cite: pAAV-hSyn1-SIO-eOPN3-mScarlet-WPRE was a gift from Ofer Yizhar (Addgene plasmid # 125713 ; http://n2t.net/addgene:125713 ; RRID:Addgene_125713) For viral preps, please replace (Addgene plasmid # 125713) in the above sentence with: (Addgene viral prep # 125713-AAV1) or (Addgene viral prep # 125713-AAV5)
